Addgene plasmid #145167: pcDNA3-sACE2v4-Fc(IgG1)
Purpose: Mammalian expression plasmid for soluble ACE2-Fc fusion (IgG1) high affinity 4
Depositing lab: Erik Procko. Depositing organization: University of Illinois at Urbana-Champaign. Publication: Engineering human ACE2 to optimize binding to the spike protein of SARS coronavirus 2. Chan KK, Dorosky D, Sharma P, Abbasi SA, Dye JM, Kranz DM, Herbert AS, Procko E. Science. 2020 Sep 4;369(6508):1261-1265. doi: 10.1126/science.abc0870. Epub 2020 Aug 4. PubMed 32753553.
Backbone
  Vector backbone: pcDNA3.1(+)
  Backbone manufacturer: Invitrogen
  Backbone size w/o insert (bp): 5332
  Total vector size (bp): 7888
  Vector type: Mammalian Expression
  Selectable markers: Neomycin (select with G418)
Growth in bacteria
  Bacterial resistance: Ampicillin, 100 μg/mL
  Growth temperature: 37°C
  Growth strain: DH5alpha
  Copy number: High Copy
Gene/Insert
  Gene/Insert name: Angiotensin-converting enzyme 2 (alt names: ACE2; peptidyl-dipeptidase A)
  Species: H. sapiens (human)
  Insert size (bp): 2556
  Mutation: Extracellular, soluble protease domain (a.a. M1-D615) with mutations H34A, L79T, N330Y, A386L
  GenBank ID: NM_021804.1
  Entrez Gene: ACE2 (a.k.a. ACEH)
  Promoter: CMV
  Tag / fusion protein: Fc region of human IgG1 (C terminal on insert)
  Cloning method: Restriction Enzyme; 5′ cloning site NheI (not destroyed); 3′ cloning site XhoI (not destroyed)
  Sequencing primers: 5′ CMV-fwd; 3′ BGH-rev
Terms and licenses: Academic/Nonprofit Terms; Industry Terms: Not Available to Industry
Depositor comments: Please visit https://www.biorxiv.org/content/10.1101/2020.03.16.994236v1 for BioRxiv preprint.
How to cite: pcDNA3-sACE2v4-Fc(IgG1) was a gift from Erik Procko (Addgene plasmid # 145167 ; http://n2t.net/addgene:145167 ; RRID:Addgene_145167)
