[The description below was written by a language model from this plasmid's Addgene catalogue record and pLannotate feature annotations shown in this document.]
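Description:
pcDNA3-sACE2v4-Fc(IgG1) is a mammalian expression plasmid of about 7.9 kb built on the Invitrogen pcDNA3.1(+) backbone. It is propagated in E. coli through a high-copy ColE1/pUC-type origin with ampicillin selection (AmpR, β-lactamase). An f1 origin is also present. For selection in mammalian cells, the backbone carries a neomycin phosphotransferase gene driven by the SV40 early promoter and terminated by the SV40 poly(A) signal, which gives G418 resistance. The short fragments annotated as HIV-1 LTR, ble, lacI and bom appear to be automated partial matches to backbone sequence, not functional elements.

The payload, cloned between NheI and XhoI, is a secreted decoy-receptor form of human angiotensin-converting enzyme 2. It consists of the extracellular soluble protease domain (residues M1 to D615, so the native N-terminus is retained) with four substitutions: H34A, L79T, N330Y and A386L. This domain is fused at its C-terminus to the Fc region of human IgG1. In the feature table, the ACE2 and IGHG1 coding fragments lie directly adjacent, which fits a single continuous open reading frame. Transcription is driven by the CMV immediate-early enhancer/promoter and terminated by the bovine growth hormone poly(A) signal. A T7 promoter sits upstream of the insert and could be used for in vitro transcription.

The record calls this construct "high affinity 4". It is one of a set of ACE2 variants engineered for stronger binding to the SARS-CoV-2 spike protein. Fc fusions generally dimerise the protein and permit capture on protein A. The plasmid is intended for producing the soluble ACE2-Fc fusion in mammalian cells, for example for spike-binding studies.
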