Features (pLannotate 1.2.2; 21 found; start..end, strand, type, name):
    135..514     +  enhancer       CMV enhancer: human cytomegalovirus immediate early enhancer
    515..718     +  promoter       CMV promoter: human cytomegalovirus (CMV) immediate early promoter
    714..747     +  LTR            5' LTR (truncated) (fragment): truncated 5' long terminal repeat (LTR) from HIV-1
    763..781     +  promoter       T7 promoter: promoter for bacteriophage T7 RNA polymerase
    807..2663    +  CDS            ACE2 (fragment): ACE2_HUMAN - Experimental evidence at protein level: Swiss-Prot protein existence level 1. [Isoform 2]: (Microbial infection) Non-functional as a receptor for human coronavirus SARS-CoV-2. From Homo sapiens (Human).
   2658..3338    +  CDS            IGHG1 (fragment): IGHG1_HUMAN - Experimental evidence at protein level: Swiss-Prot protein existence level 1. Constant region of immunoglobulin heavy chains. Immunoglobulins, also known as antibodies, are membrane-bound or secreted glycoproteins produced by B lymphocytes. In the recognition phase of humoral immunity, the membrane-bound immunoglobulins serve as receptors which, upon binding of a specific antigen, trigger the clonal expansion and differentiation of B lymphocytes into immunoglobulins- secreting plasma cells. Secreted immunoglobulins mediate the effector phase of humoral immunity, which results in
   3388..3612    +  polyA_signal   bGH poly(A) signal: bovine growth hormone polyadenylation signal
   3616..3637    +  promoter       SV40 promoter (fragment): SV40 enhancer and early promoter
   3658..4086    +  rep_origin     f1 ori (sequence partly withheld): f1 bacteriophage origin of replication; arrow indicates direction of (+) strand synthesis
   4100..4429    +  promoter       SV40 promoter: SV40 enhancer and early promoter
   4496..5287    +  CDS            neo: KKA2_KLEPN - Also known as kan, nptII. Experimental evidence at protein level: Swiss-Prot protein existence level 1. Resistance to kanamycin, neomycin, paromomycin, ribostamycin, butirosin and gentamicin B. From Klebsiella pneumoniae.
   5311..5469    +  CDS            ble (fragment): BLE_KLEPN - Experimental evidence at protein level: Swiss-Prot protein existence level 1. Binding protein with a strong affinity to the bleomycin family of antibiotics. Binds to CL990; an antimitotic-antibiotic compound. From Klebsiella pneumoniae.
   5464..5585    +  polyA_signal   SV40 poly(A) signal: SV40 polyadenylation signal
   5658..5674    -  protein_bind   lac operator: The lac repressor binds to the lac operator to inhibit transcription in E. coli. This inhibition can be relieved by adding lactose or isopropyl-β-D-thiogalactopyranoside (IPTG). lac repressor encoded by lacI
   5682..5712    -  promoter       lac promoter: promoter for the E. coli lac operon
   5727..5748    -  protein_bind   CAP binding site: CAP binding activates transcription in the presence of cAMP. E. coli catabolite activator protein
   5761..5853    -  CDS            lacI (fragment): lac repressor; lacI; The lac repressor binds to the lac operator to inhibit transcription in E. coli. This inhibition can be relieved by adding lactose or isopropyl-β-D-thiogalactopyranoside (IPTG).
   6036..6624    -  rep_origin     ori: high-copy-number ColE1/pMB1/pBR322/pUC origin of replication
   6795..7655    -  CDS            AmpR: β-lactamase; bla; confers resistance to ampicillin, carbenicillin, and related antibiotics
   7656..7760    -  promoter       AmpR promoter: bla
   7819..7871    -  misc_feature   bom (fragment): basis of mobility region from pBR322
>Addgene plasmid #145167 | pcDNA3-sACE2v4-Fc(IgG1) | addgene full sequence | sequence record 292623 | Addgene NGS Result
GGAGGTCGCTGAGTAGTGCGCGAGCAAAATTTAAGCTACAACAAGGCAAGGCTTGACCGACAATTGCATG
AAGAATCTGCTTAGGGTTAGGCGTTTTGCGCTGCTTCGCGATGTACGGGCCAGATATACGCGTTGACATT
GATTATTGACTAGTTATTAATAGTAATCAATTACGGGGTCATTAGTTCATAGCCCATATATGGAGTTCCG
CGTTACATAACTTACGGTAAATGGCCCGCCTGGCTGACCGCCCAACGACCCCCGCCCATTGACGTCAATA
ATGACGTATGTTCCCATAGTAACGCCAATAGGGACTTTCCATTGACGTCAATGGGTGGAGTATTTACGGT
AAACTGCCCACTTGGCAGTACATCAAGTGTATCATATGCCAAGTACGCCCCCTATTGACGTCAATGACGG
TAAATGGCCCGCCTGGCATTATGCCCAGTACATGACCTTATGGGACTTTCCTACTTGGCAGTACATCTAC
GTATTAGTCATCGCTATTACCATGGTGATGCGGTTTTGGCAGTACATCAATGGGCGTGGATAGCGGTTTG
ACTCACGGGGATTTCCAAGTCTCCACCCCATTGACGTCAATGGGAGTTTGTTTTGGCACCAAAATCAACG
GGACTTTCCAAAATGTCGTAACAACTCCGCCCCATTGACGCAAATGGGCGGTAGGCGTGTACGGTGGGAG
GTCTATATAAGCAGAGCTCTCTGGCTAACTAGAGAACCCACTGCTTACTGGCTTATCGAAATTAATACGA
CTCACTATAGGGAGACCCAAGCTGGCTAGCGCCACCATGTCAAGCTCTTCCTGGCTCCTTCTCAGCCTTG
TTGCTGTAACTGCTGCTCAGTCCACCATTGAGGAACAGGCCAAGACATTTTTGGACAAGTTTAACGCCGA
AGCCGAAGACCTGTTCTATCAAAGTTCACTTGCTTCTTGGAATTATAACACCAATATTACTGAAGAGAAT
GTCCAAAACATGAATAATGCTGGGGACAAATGGTCTGCCTTTTTAAAGGAACAGTCCACAACTGCCCAAA
TGTATCCACTACAAGAAATTCAGAATCTCACAGTCAAGCTTCAGCTGCAGGCTCTTCAGCAAAATGGGTC
TTCAGTGCTCTCAGAAGACAAGAGCAAACGGTTGAACACAATTCTAAATACAATGAGCACCATCTACAGT
ACTGGAAAAGTTTGTAACCCAGATAATCCACAAGAATGCTTATTACTTGAACCAGGTTTGAATGAAATAA
TGGCAAACAGTTTAGACTACAATGAGAGGCTCTGGGCTTGGGAAAGCTGGAGATCTGAGGTCGGCAAGCA
GCTGAGGCCATTATATGAAGAGTATGTGGTCTTGAAAAATGAGATGGCAAGAGCAAATCATTATGAGGAC
TATGGGGATTATTGGAGAGGAGACTATGAAGTAAATGGGGTAGATGGCTATGACTACAGCCGCGGCCAGT
TGATTGAAGATGTGGAACATACCTTTGAAGAGATTAAACCATTATATGAACATCTTCATGCCTATGTGAG
GGCAAAGTTGATGAATGCCTATCCTTCCTATATCAGTCCAATTGGATGCCTCCCTGCTCATTTGCTTGGT
GATATGTGGGGTAGATTTTGGACAAATCTGTACTCTTTGACAGTTCCCTTTGGACAGAAACCAAACATAG
ATGTTACTGATGCAATGGTGGACCAGGCCTGGGATGCACAGAGAATATTCAAGGAGGCCGAGAAGTTCTT
TGTATCTGTTGGTCTTCCTAATATGACTCAAGGATTCTGGGAATATTCCATGCTAACGGACCCAGGAAAT
GTTCAGAAAGCAGTCTGCCATCCCACAGCTTGGGACCTGGGGAAGGGCGACTTCAGGATTCTTATGTGCA
CAAAGGTGACAATGGACGACTTCCTGACAGCTCATCATGAGATGGGGCATATCCAGTATGATATGGCATA
TCTTGCACAACCTTTTCTGCTAAGAAATGGAGCTAATGAAGGATTCCATGAAGCTGTTGGGGAAATCATG
TCACTTTCTGCAGCCACACCTAAGCATTTAAAATCCATTGGTCTTCTGTCACCCGATTTTCAAGAAGACA
ATGAAACAGAAATAAACTTCCTGCTCAAACAAGCACTCACGATTGTTGGGACTCTGCCATTTACTTACAT
GTTAGAGAAGTGGAGGTGGATGGTCTTTAAAGGGGAAATTCCCAAAGACCAGTGGATGAAAAAGTGGTGG
GAGATGAAGCGAGAGATAGTTGGGGTGGTGGAACCTGTGCCCCATGATGAAACATACTGTGACCCCGCAT
CTCTGTTCCATGTTTCTAATGATTACTCATTCATTCGATATTACACAAGGACCCTTTACCAATTCCAGTT
TCAAGAAGCACTTTGTCAAGCAGCTAAACATGAAGGCCCTCTGCACAAATGTGACATCTCAAACTCTACA
GAAGCTGGACAGAAACTGTTCAATATGCTGAGGCTTGGAAAATCAGAACCCTGGACCCTAGCATTGGAAA
ATGTTGTAGGAGCAAAGAACATGAATGTAAGGCCACTGCTCAACTACTTTGAGCCCTTATTTACCTGGCT
GAAAGACCAGAACAAGAATTCTTTTGTGGGATGGAGTACCGACTGGAGTCCATATGCAGACGGATCCGAC
AAAACTCACACATGCCCACCGTGCCCAGCACCTGAACTCCTGGGGGGACCGTCAGTCTTCCTCTTCCCCC
CAAAACCCAAGGACACCCTCATGATCTCCCGGACCCCTGAGGTCACATGCGTGGTGGTGGACGTGAGCCA
CGAAGACCCTGAGGTCAAGTTCAACTGGTACGTGGACGGCGTGGAGGTGCATAATGCCAAGACAAAGCCG
CGGGAGGAGCAGTACAACAGCACGTACCGTGTGGTCAGCGTCCTCACCGTCCTGCACCAGGACTGGCTGA
ATGGCAAGGAGTACAAGTGCAAGGTCTCCAACAAAGCCCTCCCAGCCCCCATCGAGAAAACCATCTCCAA
AGCCAAAGGGCAGCCCCGAGAACCACAGGTGTACACCCTGCCCCCATCCCGGGAGGAGATGACCAAGAAC
CAGGTCAGCCTGACCTGCCTGGTCAAAGGCTTCTATCCCAGCGACATCGCCGTGGAGTGGGAGAGCAATG
GGCAGCCGGAGAACAACTACAAGACCACGCCTCCCGTGCTGGACTCCGACGGCTCCTTCTTCCTCTACAG
CAAGCTCACCGTGGACAAGAGCAGGTGGCAGCAGGGGAACGTCTTCTCATGCTCCGTGATGCACGAGGCT
CTGCACAACCACTACACGCAGAAGAGCCTCTCCCTGTCTCCGGGTAAATGATAACTCGAGTCTAGAGGGC
CCGTTTAAACCCGCTGATCAGCCTCGACTGTGCCTTCTAGTTGCCAGCCATCTGTTGTTTGCCCCTCCCC
CGTGCCTTCCTTGACCCTGGAAGGTGCCACTCCCACTGTCCTTTCCTAATAAAATGAGGAAATTGCATCG
CATTGTCTGAGTAGGTGTCATTCTATTCTGGGGGGTGGGGTGGGGCAGGACAGCAAGGGGGAGGATTGGG
AAGACAATAGCAGGCATGCTGGGGATGCGGTGGGCTCTATGGCTTCTGAGGCGGAAAGAACCAGCTGGGG
CTCTAGGGGGTATCCCC
[124 nt withheld, positions 3658-3781]
C
[91 nt withheld, positions 3783-3873]
A
[49 nt withheld, positions 3875-3923]
CCTTTGACGTTGGAGTCCACGTTCTTT
[37 nt withheld, positions 3951-3987]
ACCCTATCTCGGTCTATTCTTTTGATTTATAAGGGATTTTGCCGATTTCGGCCTATTGGTTAAAAAATGA
GCTGATTTAACAAAAATTTAACGCGAATTAATTCTGTGGAATGTGTGTCAGTTAGGGTGTGGAAAGTCCC
CAGGCTCCCCAGCAGGCAGAAGTATGCAAAGCATGCATCTCAATTAGTCAGCAACCAGGTGTGGAAAGTC
CCCAGGCTCCCCAGCAGGCAGAAGTATGCAAAGCATGCATCTCAATTAGTCAGCAACCATAGTCCCGCCC
CTAACTCCGCCCATCCCGCCCCTAACTCCGCCCAGTTCCGCCCATTCTCCGCCCCATGGCTGACTAATTT
TTTTTATTTATGCAGAGGCCGAGGCCGCCTCTGCCTCTGAGCTATTCCAGAAGTAGTGAGGAGGCTTTTT
TGGAGGCCTAGGCTTTTGCAAAAAGCTCCCGGGAGCTTGTATATCCATTTTCGGATCTGATCAAGAGACA
GGATGAGGATCGTTTCGCATGATTGAACAAGATGGATTGCACGCAGGTTCTCCGGCCGCTTGGGTGGAGA
GGCTATTCGGCTATGACTGGGCACAACAGACAATCGGCTGCTCTGATGCCGCCGTGTTCCGGCTGTCAGC
GCAGGGGCGCCCGGTTCTTTTTGTCAAGACCGACCTGTCCGGTGCCCTGAATGAACTGCAGGACGAGGCA
GCGCGGCTATCGTGGCTGGCCACGACGGGCGTTCCTTGCGCAGCTGTGCTCGACGTTGTCACTGAAGCGG
GAAGGGACTGGCTGCTATTGGGCGAAGTGCCGGGGCAGGATCTCCTGTCATCTCACCTTGCTCCTGCCGA
GAAAGTATCCATCATGGCTGATGCAATGCGGCGGCTGCATACGCTTGATCCGGCTACCTGCCCATTCGAC
CACCAAGCGAAACATCGCATCGAGCGAGCACGTACTCGGATGGAAGCCGGTCTTGTCGATCAGGATGATC
TGGACGAAGAGCATCAGGGGCTCGCGCCAGCCGAACTGTTCGCCAGGCTCAAGGCGCGCATGCCCGACGG
CGAGGATCTCGTCGTGACCCATGGCGATGCCTGCTTGCCGAATATCATGGTGGAAAATGGCCGCTTTTCT
GGATTCATCGACTGTGGCCGGCTGGGTGTGGCGGACCGCTATCAGGACATAGCGTTGGCTACCCGTGATA
TTGCTGAAGAGCTTGGCGGCGAATGGGCTGACCGCTTCCTCGTGCTTTACGGTATCGCCGCTCCCGATTC
GCAGCGCATCGCCTTCTATCGCCTTCTTGACGAGTTCTTCTGAGCGGGACTCTGGGGTTCGAAATGACCG
ACCAAGCGACGCCCAACCTGCCATCACGAGATTTCGATTCCACCGCCGCCTTCTATGAAAGGTTGGGCTT
CGGAATCGTTTTCCGGGACGCCGGCTGGATGATCCTCCAGCGCGGGGATCTCATGCTGGAGTTCTTCGCC
CACCCCAACTTGTTTATTGCAGCTTATAATGGTTACAAATAAAGCAATAGCATCACAAATTTCACAAATA
AAGCATTTTTTTCACTGCATTCTAGTTGTGGTTTGTCCAAACTCATCAATGTATCTTATCATGTCTGTAT
ACCGTCGACCTCTAGCTAGAGCTTGGCGTAATCATGGTCATAGCTGTTTCCTGTGTGAAATTGTTATCCG
CTCACAATTCCACACAACATACGAGCCGGAAGCATAAAGTGTAAAGCCTGGGGTGCCTAATGAGTGAGCT
AACTCACATTAATTGCGTTGCGCTCACTGCCCGCTTTCCAGTCGGGAAACCTGTCGTGCCAGCTGCATTA
ATGAATCGGCCAACGCGCGGGGAGAGGCGGTTTGCGTATTGGGCGCTCTTCCGCTTCCTCGCTCACTGAC
TCGCTGCGCTCGGTCGTTCGGCTGCGGCGAGCGGTATCAGCTCACTCAAAGGCGGTAATACGGTTATCCA
CAGAATCAGGGGATAACGCAGGAAAGAACATGTGAGCAAAAGGCCAGCAAAAGGCCAGGAACCGTAAAAA
GGCCGCGTTGCTGGCGTTTTTCCATAGGCTCCGCCCCCCTGACGAGCATCACAAAAATCGACGCTCAAGT
CAGAGGTGGCGAAACCCGACAGGACTATAAAGATACCAGGCGTTTCCCCCTGGAAGCTCCCTCGTGCGCT
CTCCTGTTCCGACCCTGCCGCTTACCGGATACCTGTCCGCCTTTCTCCCTTCGGGAAGCGTGGCGCTTTC
TCATAGCTCACGCTGTAGGTATCTCAGTTCGGTGTAGGTCGTTCGCTCCAAGCTGGGCTGTGTGCACGAA
CCCCCCGTTCAGCCCGACCGCTGCGCCTTATCCGGTAACTATCGTCTTGAGTCCAACCCGGTAAGACACG
ACTTATCGCCACTGGCAGCAGCCACTGGTAACAGGATTAGCAGAGCGAGGTATGTAGGCGGTGCTACAGA
GTTCTTGAAGTGGTGGCCTAACTACGGCTACACTAGAAGAACAGTATTTGGTATCTGCGCTCTGCTGAAG
CCAGTTACCTTCGGAAAAAGAGTTGGTAGCTCTTGATCCGGCAAACAAACCACCGCTGGTAGCGGTGGTT
TTTTTGTTTGCAAGCAGCAGATTACGCGCAGAAAAAAAGGATCTCAAGAAGATCCTTTGATCTTTTCTAC
GGGGTCTGACGCTCAGTGGAACGAAAACTCACGTTAAGGGATTTTGGTCATGAGATTATCAAAAAGGATC
TTCACCTAGATCCTTTTAAATTAAAAATGAAGTTTTAAATCAATCTAAAGTATATATGAGTAAACTTGGT
CTGACAGTTACCAATGCTTAATCAGTGAGGCACCTATCTCAGCGATCTGTCTATTTCGTTCATCCATAGT
TGCCTGACTCCCCGTCGTGTAGATAACTACGATACGGGAGGGCTTACCATCTGGCCCCAGTGCTGCAATG
ATACCGCGAGACCCACGCTCACCGGCTCCAGATTTATCAGCAATAAACCAGCCAGCCGGAAGGGCCGAGC
GCAGAAGTGGTCCTGCAACTTTATCCGCCTCCATCCAGTCTATTAATTGTTGCCGGGAAGCTAGAGTAAG
TAGTTCGCCAGTTAATAGTTTGCGCAACGTTGTTGCCATTGCTACAGGCATCGTGGTGTCACGCTCGTCG
TTTGGTATGGCTTCATTCAGCTCCGGTTCCCAACGATCAAGGCGAGTTACATGATCCCCCATGTTGTGCA
AAAAAGCGGTTAGCTCCTTCGGTCCTCCGATCGTTGTCAGAAGTAAGTTGGCCGCAGTGTTATCACTCAT
GGTTATGGCAGCACTGCATAATTCTCTTACTGTCATGCCATCCGTAAGATGCTTTTCTGTGACTGGTGAG
TACTCAACCAAGTCATTCTGAGAATAGTGTATGCGGCGACCGAGTTGCTCTTGCCCGGCGTCAATACGGG
ATAATACCGCGCCACATAGCAGAACTTTAAAAGTGCTCATCATTGGAAAACGTTCTTCGGGGCGAAAACT
CTCAAGGATCTTACCGCTGTTGAGATCCAGTTCGATGTAACCCACTCGTGCACCCAACTGATCTTCAGCA
TCTTTTACTTTCACCAGCGTTTCTGGGTGAGCAAAAACAGGAAGGCAAAATGCCGCAAAAAAGGGAATAA
GGGCGACACGGAAATGTTGAATACTCATACTCTTCCTTTTTCAATATTATTGAAGCATTTATCAGGGTTA
TTGTCTCATGAGCGGATACATATTTGAATGTATTTAGAAAAATAAACAAATAGGGGTTCCGCGCACATTT
CCCCGAAAAGTGCCACCTGACGTCGACGGATCGGGAGATCTCCCGATCCCCTATGGTGCACTCTCAGTAC
AATCTGCTCTGATGCCGCATAGTTAAGCCAGTATCTGCTCCCTGCTTGTGTGTT
