>Addgene plasmid #145167 | pcDNA3-sACE2v4-Fc(IgG1) | addgene partial sequence | sequence record 288205 | BGH-rev 5'-TAGAAGGCACAGTCGAGG-3'
CTAGACTCGAGTTATCATTTACCCGGAGACAGGGAGAGGCTCTTCTGCGTGTAGTGGTTGTGCAGAGCCT
CGTGCATCACGGAGCATGAGAAGACGTTCCCCTGCTGCCACCTGCTCTTGTCCACGGTGAGCTTGCTGTA
GAGGAAGAAGGAGCCGTCGGAGTCCAGCACGGGAGGCGTGGTCTTGTAGTTGTTCTCCGGCTGCCCATTG
CTCTCCCACTCCACGGCGATGTCGCTGGGATAGAAGCCTTTGACCAGGCAGGTCAGGCTGACCTGGTTCT
TGGTCATCTCCTCCCGGGATGGGGGCAGGGTGTACACCTGTGGTTCTCGGGGCTGCCCTTTGGCTTTGGA
GATGGTTTTCTCGATGGGGGCTGGGAGGGCTTTGTTGGAGACCTTGCACTTGTACTCCTTGCCATTCAGC
CAGTCCTGGTGCAGGACGGTGAGGACGCTGACCACACGGTACGTGCTGTTGTACTGCTCCTCCCGCGGCT
TTGTCTTGGCATTATGCACCTCCACGCCGTCCACGTACCAGTTGAACTTGACCTCAGGGTCTTCGTGGCT
CACGTCCACCACCACGCATGTGACCTCAGGGGTCCGGGAGATCATGAGGGTGTCCTTGGGTTTTGGGGGG
AAGAGGAAGACTGACGGTCCCCCCAGGAGTTCAGGTGCTGGGCACGGTGGGCATGTGTGAGTTTTGTCGG
ATCCGTCTGCATATGGACTCCAGTCGGTACTCCATCCCACAAAAGAATTCTTGTTCTGGTCTTTCAGCCA
GGTAAATAAGGGCTCAAAGTAGTTGAGCAGTGGCCTTACATTCATGTTCTTTGCTCCTACAACATTTTCC
AATGCTAGGGTCCAGGGTTCTGATTTTCCAA
