>Addgene plasmid #145167 | pcDNA3-sACE2v4-Fc(IgG1) | addgene partial sequence | sequence record 291843 | T7 5'-TAATACGACTCACTATAGGG-3'
AGCTCTTCCTGGCTCCTTCTCAGCCTTGTTGCTGTAACTGCTGCTCAGTCCACCATTGAGGAACAGGCCA
AGACATTTTTGGACAAGTTTAACGCCGAAGCCGAAGACCTGTTCTATCAAAGTTCACTTGCTTCTTGGAA
TTATAACACCAATATTACTGAAGAGAATGTCCAAAACATGAATAATGCTGGGGACAAATGGTCTGCCTTT
TTAAAGGAACAGTCCACAACTGCCCAAATGTATCCACTACAAGAAATTCAGAATCTCACAGTCAAGCTTC
AGCTGCAGGCTCTTCAGCAAAATGGGTCTTCAGTGCTCTCAGAAGACAAGAGCAAACGGTTGAACACAAT
TCTAAATACAATGAGCACCATCTACAGTACTGGAAAAGTTTGTAACCCAGATAATCCACAAGAATGCTTA
TTACTTGAACCAGGTTTGAATGAAATAATGGCAAACAGTTTAGACTACAATGAGAGGCTCTGGGCTTGGG
AAAGCTGGAGATCTGAGGTCGGCAAGCAGCTGAGGCCATTATATGAAGAGTATGTGGTCTTGAAAAATGA
GATGGCAAGAGCAAATCATTATGAGGACTATGGGGATTATTGGAGAGGAGACTATGAAGTAAATGGGGTA
GATGGCTATGACTACAGCCGCGGCCAGTTGATTGAAGATGTGGAACATACCTTTGAAGAGATTAAACCAT
TATATGAACATCTTCATGCCTATGTGAGGGCAAAGTTGATGAATGCCTATCCTTCCTATATCAGTCCAAT
TGGATGCCTCCCTGCTCATTTGCTTGGTGATATGTGGGGTAGATTTTGGACAAATCTGTACTCTTTGACA
GTTCCCTTTGGACAGAAACCAAACATAGATGTTACTGATGCAATGGTGGACCAGGCCTGGGATGCACA
